Addgene plasmid #110734: pHDR-CDKN2A-Ex2-CMV-EGFP
Purpose: Recombination template for replacing CDKN2A Exon2 with CMV-EGFP
Depositing lab: Robert Judson-Torres. Depositing organization: University of California, San Francisco (UCSF). Publication: Bi-allelic Loss of CDKN2A Initiates Melanoma Invasion via BRN2 Activation. Zeng H, Jorapur A, Shain AH, Lang UE, Torres R, Zhang Y, McNeal AS, Botton T, Lin J, Donne M, Bastian IN, Yu R, North JP, Pincus L, Ruben BS, Joseph NM, Yeh I, Bastian BC, Judson RL. Cancer Cell. 2018 Jul 9;34(1):56-68.e9. doi: 10.1016/j.ccell.2018.05.014. PubMed 29990501.
Backbone
  Vector backbone: pHDR
  Vector type: Other
Growth in bacteria
  Bacterial resistance: Ampicillin, 100 μg/mL
  Growth temperature: 37°C
  Growth strain: DH5alpha
  Copy number: High Copy
Gene/Insert
  Gene/Insert name: EGFP
  Species: H. sapiens (human)
  Cloning method: Gibson Cloning
Terms and licenses: Academic/Nonprofit Terms; Industry Terms: Not Available to Industry
How to cite: pHDR-CDKN2A-Ex2-CMV-EGFP was a gift from Robert Judson-Torres (Addgene plasmid # 110734 ; http://n2t.net/addgene:110734 ; RRID:Addgene_110734)
