[The description below was written by a language model from this plasmid's Addgene catalogue record and pLannotate feature annotations shown in this document.]
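Description:
pHDR-CDKN2A-Ex2-CMV-EGFP is a 7,370 nt homology-directed repair donor plasmid built on the pHDR backbone by Gibson assembly. It is designed to replace exon 2 of the human CDKN2A locus with a constitutive EGFP expression cassette. In bacteria it is maintained through a high-copy ColE1/pUC-type origin of replication and selected with ampicillin via the β-lactamase gene driven by its native bla promoter. No mammalian selection marker or viral element appears in the annotation, so it functions as a plain plasmid template delivered into human cells rather than as a viral or episomal vector.

The payload is a self-contained reporter unit: the human cytomegalovirus immediate-early enhancer and promoter drive EGFP, and transcripts are terminated by the bovine growth hormone polyadenylation signal. This cassette is flanked on both sides by roughly 1.5 to 2 kb of sequence that the automated annotation leaves largely unlabelled. Given the stated purpose, these stretches are presumably the homology arms matching genomic sequence on either side of CDKN2A exon 2, although the record does not define their boundaries. The short downstream hit to a C9orf85 fragment is likely an incidental similarity match within human genomic sequence rather than a designed element. The catalogue's "H. sapiens" species entry fits the targeted locus rather than EGFP, which derives from Aequorea victoria.

Recombination at a break in the target locus would delete exon 2, which is shared by the two CDKN2A products p16INK4A and p14ARF, and mark edited cells with green fluorescence. The record does not name the nuclease or guide used alongside it. The associated study addressed bi-allelic CDKN2A loss in melanoma invasion.
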