Features (pLannotate 1.2.2; 8 found; start..end, strand, type, name):
     24..612     -  rep_origin     ori: high-copy-number ColE1/pMB1/pBR322/pUC origin of replication
    783..1643    -  CDS            AmpR: β-lactamase; bla; confers resistance to ampicillin, carbenicillin, and related antibiotics
   1644..1748    -  promoter       AmpR promoter: bla
   3776..4079    +  enhancer       CMV enhancer: human cytomegalovirus immediate early enhancer
   4080..4283    +  promoter       CMV promoter: human cytomegalovirus (CMV) immediate early promoter
   4403..5119    +  CDS            EGFP: EGFP is a basic (constitutively fluorescent) green fluorescent protein published in 1996, derived from Aequorea victoria. It is reported to be a rapidly-maturing weak dimer with moderate acid sensitivity.
   5130..5354    +  polyA_signal   bGH poly(A) signal: bovine growth hormone polyadenylation signal
   6905..7030    +  CDS            C9orf85 (fragment): CI085_HUMAN - Experimental evidence at protein level: Swiss-Prot protein existence level 1. From Homo sapiens (Human).
>Addgene plasmid #110734 | pHDR-CDKN2A-Ex2-CMV-EGFP | depositor full sequence | sequence record 211420 | pHDR-CDKN2A-Ex2-CMV-EGFP sequence 7370 bps
GTCGACTCGAGAATTCCGGCGTTTTTCCATAGGCTCCGCCCCCCTGACGAGCATCACAAAAATCGACGCT
CAAGTCAGAGGTGGCGAAACCCGACAGGACTATAAAGATACCAGGCGTTTCCCCCTGGAAGCTCCCTCGT
GCGCTCTCCTGTTCCGACCCTGCCGCTTACCGGATACCTGTCCGCCTTTCTCCCTTCGGGAAGCGTGGCG
CTTTCTCATAGCTCACGCTGTAGGTATCTCAGTTCGGTGTAGGTCGTTCGCTCCAAGCTGGGCTGTGTGC
ACGAACCCCCCGTTCAGCCCGACCGCTGCGCCTTATCCGGTAACTATCGTCTTGAGTCCAACCCGGTAAG
ACACGACTTATCGCCACTGGCAGCAGCCACTGGTAACAGGATTAGCAGAGCGAGGTATGTAGGCGGTGCT
ACAGAGTTCTTGAAGTGGTGGCCTAACTACGGCTACACTAGAAGGACAGTATTTGGTATCTGCGCTCTGC
TGAAGCCAGTTACCTTCGGAAAAAGAGTTGGTAGCTCTTGATCCGGCAAACAAACCACCGCTGGTAGCGG
TGGTTTTTTTGTTTGCAAGCAGCAGATTACGCGCAGAAAAAAAGGATCTCAAGAAGATCCTTTGATCTTT
TCTACGGGGTCTGACGCTCAGTGGAACGAAAACTCACGTTAAGGGATTTTGGTCATGAGATTATCAAAAA
GGATCTTCACCTAGATCCTTTTAAATTAAAAATGAAGTTTTAAATCAATCTAAAGTATATATGAGTAAAC
TTGGTCTGACAGTTACCAATGCTTAATCAGTGAGGCACCTATCTCAGCGATCTGTCTATTTCGTTCATCC
ATAGTTGCCTGACTCCCCGTCGTGTAGATAACTACGATACGGGAGGGCTTACCATCTGGCCCCAGTGCTG
CAATGATACCGCGAGACCCACGCTCACCGGCTCCAGATTTATCAGCAATAAACCAGCCAGCCGGAAGGGC
CGAGCGCAGAAGTGGTCCTGCAACTTTATCCGCCTCCATCCAGTCTATTAATTGTTGCCGGGAAGCTAGA
GTAAGTAGTTCGCCAGTTAATAGTTTGCGCAACGTTGTTGCCATTGCTACAGGCATCGTGGTGTCACGCT
CGTCGTTTGGTATGGCTTCATTCAGCTCCGGTTCCCAACGATCAAGGCGAGTTACATGATCCCCCATGTT
GTGCAAAAAAGCGGTTAGCTCCTTCGGTCCTCCGATCGTTGTCAGAAGTAAGTTGGCCGCAGTGTTATCA
CTCATGGTTATGGCAGCACTGCATAATTCTCTTACTGTCATGCCATCCGTAAGATGCTTTTCTGTGACTG
GTGAGTACTCAACCAAGTCATTCTGAGAATAGTGTATGCGGCGACCGAGTTGCTCTTGCCCGGCGTCAAT
ACGGGATAATACCGCGCCACATAGCAGAACTTTAAAAGTGCTCATCATTGGAAAACGTTCTTCGGGGCGA
AAACTCTCAAGGATCTTACCGCTGTTGAGATCCAGTTCGATGTAACCCACTCGTGCACCCAACTGATCTT
CAGCATCTTTTACTTTCACCAGCGTTTCTGGGTGAGCAAAAACAGGAAGGCAAAATGCCGCAAAAAAGGG
AATAAGGGCGACACGGAAATGTTGAATACTCATACTCTTCCTTTTTCAATATTATTGAAGCATTTATCAG
GGTTATTGTCTCATGAGCGGATACATATTTGAATGTATTTAGAAAAATAAACAAATAGGGGTTCCGCGCA
CATTTCCATCGATACGCGTGCTTTTAAATATTTACATATGGGTTACTTTTTAGATTTTTCATACTATGAA
ATATAAGAAAAACCTTTAAGGCTAGTTTTATGACCAAGACGAAGGACTTCATTGAATACACAAAACAATA
AATATACTGCAACATTTTGTCTTTCTTTTTGTAGCTGCAATTTGGTTTGCTTATACTTTCTCTTTGTCTC
TTTGAAAACTGAGTCAGTTTCACTTTCTCAGGACAGGATTTAATAACCATAATATAATTTAGTATAATTC
CTTGATTTAGGCAAATTATGCAATTTGTGTTTAGTATGAAATGTACCTAAAAATAAGTAACTCCTCTTTA
ACACCACCATCCTCAAACTAATATAACAAATAACAGTTATCCTAAAATAAATTGTCTACTTCCACCATGC
AGCACTCAAATTTTAAGGTTGCTATGACTGCAGACAGTATTTTAAAATTCCTCTCTGGAAATGGCTTTGT
TTCCAAGATGATTTAGGAACCAAAGAGGTGACCATCTCTTGTTTAATGAACTCTCAAATCATAAACCTGG
GAAGTGTTTTAGTTTCCTACTGCTGCTGTTACAAATTATCACAAATGTGTTAGCTAAAACAAACACAAAA
TTATTATTTTACAGTTCTAGAGATCAGAAGTCAAAAATGGGTCCACAAGGTTTCATTCCTTTTGGAAACT
CTAAGGGGCAATCTGTTTCCTTGTCTTTTCCAGCTTCTAGTGACCATCAAATTCCTTGGCTCATGGTCTC
TGTATTTTCTCTGTGGCCTGTGCTTCCATTCTTGTATCTTCTCTCTGACTGTGACCCTCTAATAAAAACA
CTTGGGGTTATGTTGGGCCCACCCTGAAAATTCTGGATAATCTCCCTCAAGACCATTAATTAAATCACAT
CTGCAAAGCCTCTTTTGCCACATAAGTTAATGTATTAAAAGTTTTTGAGGATTAGGACATAGACATTGGG
GGTGGGGGGGCATTATTCAGCCTACCACAGGAAGGAATTTTAGGGTTAATTAAACTAGCCTTCTTATTTT
ATACTTGAAGAAATTGAAGTTTTGGAATTGGAGAGCATTATGCTAAATGAAATAAGCCAAACACAGAAAG
ACAAATATCACATGTTCTCACTTATCTGTGAAATATAAAACAATTACATTCTTAGCAGTAAAGAGTAGAA
TGGTGGTTACTAGAGCTGGGGGGTGGGAGGAATGGGGAGATGGTAATCAAGATATAAAGCCTCAGTTAAG
ATGGGAGGAATAAGTTTGATTGTTTTTTTTGAGATGTGTTTCATAGCATGATGAATATAGCTAAATAGTA
AATCCCAAATGCTCTCATTTGACAAAAATGTCAAATATTTGAGATGATGGATAGGTTACTTAGCTTGACT
TAATAATTCCCCATTGTGTTCAAAGATCATAACTTCATATTGTACCACATAAATATATACAACTGTACTA
TCCCAATATATAATTTTAAAACTAATATAATGAAAAAGAAATTGAAGTTCAACATTCCCAGAAGCTAAGT
GTAACTTAAAAGTTTTGTGAGAATTTGTTTTAACAAACAAACAAGTTTTCTCTTTTTAACAATTACCACA
TTCTGCGCTTGGATATACAGCAGTGAACAAAAAAAAAAAAAAAAATCTCCAGGCCTAACATAATTTCAGG
AAGAAATTTCAGTAGTTGTATCTCAGGGGAAATACAGGAAGTTAGCCTGGAGTAAAAGTCAGTCTGTCCC
TGCCCCTTTGCTATTTTGCCCGTGCCTCACAGTGCTCTCTGCCTGTGACGACAGCTCCGCAGAAGTTCGG
AGGATATAATGGAATTCATTGTGTACTGAAGAATGGATAGAGAACTCAAGAAGGAAATTGGAAACTGGAA
GCAAATGTAGGGGTAATTAGACACCTGGGGCTTGTGTGGGGGTCTGCTTGGCGGTGAGGGGGCTCTACAC
AAGCTTCCTTTCCGTCATGCCGGCCCCCACCCTGGCTCTGACCATTCTGTTCTCTCTGGCAGCCGCGTTA
CATAACTTACGGTAAATGGCCCGCCTGGCTGACCGCCCAACGACCCCCGCCCATTGACGTCAATAATGAC
GTATGTTCCCATAGTAACGCCAATAGGGACTTTCCATTGACGTCAATGGGTGGAGTATTTACGGTAAACT
GCCCACTTGGCAGTACATCAAGTGTATCATATGCCAAGTACGCCCCCTATTGACGTCAATGACGGTAAAT
GGCCCGCCTGGCATTATGCCCAGTACATGACCTTATGGGACTTTCCTACTTGGCAGTACATCTACGTATT
AGTCATCGCTATTACCATGGTGATGCGGTTTTGGCAGTACATCAATGGGCGTGGATAGCGGTTTGACTCA
CGGGGATTTCCAAGTCTCCACCCCATTGACGTCAATGGGAGTTTGTTTTGGCACCAAAATCAACGGGACT
TTCCAAAATGTCGTAACAACTCCGCCCCATTGACGCAAATGGGCGGTAGGCGTGTACGGTGGGAGGTCTA
TATAAGCAGAGCTCGTTTAGTGAACCGTCAGATCGCCTGGAGACGCCATCCACGCTGTTTTGACCTCCAT
AGAAGACACCGACTCTAGAGGATCCACTAGTCCAGTGTGGTGGAATTCATTTAAATGCTAGCATGGTGAG
CAAGGGCGAGGAGCTGTTCACCGGGGTGGTGCCCATCCTGGTCGAGCTGGACGGCGACGTAAACGGCCAC
AAGTTCAGCGTGTCCGGCGAGGGCGAGGGCGATGCCACCTACGGCAAGCTGACCCTGAAGTTCATCTGCA
CCACCGGCAAGCTGCCCGTGCCCTGGCCCACCCTCGTGACCACCCTGACCTACGGCGTGCAGTGCTTCAG
CCGCTACCCCGACCACATGAAGCAGCACGACTTCTTCAAGTCCGCCATGCCCGAAGGCTACGTCCAGGAG
CGCACCATCTTCTTCAAGGACGACGGCAACTACAAGACCCGCGCCGAGGTGAAGTTCGAGGGCGACACCC
TGGTGAACCGCATCGAGCTGAAGGGCATCGACTTCAAGGAGGACGGCAACATCCTGGGGCACAAGCTGGA
GTACAACTACAACAGCCACAACGTCTATATCATGGCCGACAAGCAGAAGAACGGCATCAAGGTGAACTTC
AAGATCCGCCACAACATCGAGGACGGCAGCGTGCAGCTCGCCGACCACTACCAGCAGAACACCCCCATCG
GCGACGGCCCCGTGCTGCTGCCCGACAACCACTACCTGAGCACCCAGTCCGCCCTGAGCAAAGACCCCAA
CGAGAAGCGCGATCACATGGTCCTGCTGGAGTTCGTGACCGCCGCCGGGATCACTCTCGGCATGGACGAG
CTGTACAAGTGAGCGGCCGCTGTGCCTTCTAGTTGCCAGCCATCTGTTGTTTGCCCCTCCCCCGTGCCTT
CCTTGACCCTGGAAGGTGCCACTCCCACTGTCCTTTCCTAATAAAATGAGGAAATTGCATCGCATTGTCT
GAGTAGGTGTCATTCTATTCTGGGGGGTGGGGTGGGGCAGGACAGCAAGGGGGAGGATTGGGAAGACAAT
AGCAGGCATGCTGGGGATGCGGTGGGCTCTATGGTGATTGAATGAGATCCTCAGGTGAGGACTGATGATC
TGAGAATTTGTACCCTGAGAGCTTCCAAAGCTCAGAGCATTCATTTTCCAGCACAGAAAGTTCAGCCCGG
GAGACCAGTCTCCGGTCTTGCCTCAGCTCACGCGCCAATCGGTGGGACGGCCTGAGTCTCCCTATCGCCC
TGCCCCGCCAGGGCGGCAAATGGGAAATAATCCCGAAATGGACTTGCGCACGTGAAAGCCCATTTTGTAC
ATTATACTTCCCAAAGCATACCACCACCCAAACACCTACCCTCTGCTAGTTCAAGGCCTAGACTGCGGAG
CAATGAAGACTCAAGAGGCTAGAGGTCTAGTGCCCCCTCTTCCTCCAAACTAGGGCCAGTTGCATCCACT
TACCAGGTCTGTTTCCTCATTTGCATACCAAGCTGGCTGGACCAACCTCAGGATTTCCAAACCCAATTGT
GCGTGGCATCATCTGGAGATCTCTCGATCTCGGCTCTTCTGCACAACTCAACTAATCTGACCCTCCTCAG
CTAATCTGACCCTCCGCTTTATGCGGTAGAGTTTTCCAGAGCTGCCCCAGGGGGTTCTGGGGACATCAGG
ACCAAGACTTCGCTGACCCTGGCAGTCTGTGCACCGGAGTTGGCTCCTTTCCCTCTTAAACTTGTGCAAG
AGATCGCTGAGCGATGAAGGTAGAATTATGGTCCTCCTTGCCCTTGCCTTTCCTTTTTGTGATCTCAAAG
CATCCTCCCTCCGCCCCCATTCCATGGCCCCAGTTCCCTACTCCCACAGCTGTCTGCTGAAACTGCCAAC
ATTACTCAATTGTTTCTGGGGGGAGGAACATTTTTTTTTGAAACAAAATAGATATATGAAACAGTACACG
GGAATTAACACGAATATTTAAGGTAAAACATGACCTTGAAGATTATGAAATCCATCTTATTTTGGCCCAG
AACGGGGGCATTGGGCTCCTTGGGCCATAGGGGAGCTGGGGAGGACAGGGTGAAGAGTTAGCTCTAAGCC
CTCTGCTTGGAGATGCTGTAAATACAGAACGCAAAATCACCTTCGAAGTTAAAGACGCGAAGTTCTTCTT
TACTCGGCCCCTCCTCCCCTCCCCCCCGCCAATTCCCTCCAGTTACAGCTAGCATCCAGGTCCCGGGAGG
TGAAGAAGGAGACTTCGGCTCCAGTTACAGCTAGCATCCGGGTCCCGATTTAGAAGGAGCTGCCAATTAC
AGCGCGGTTCCAGGGCTGAGCAAAAAGCCTGAGGAGCCAAGTGGGAGAGGGAGTAAAACTACTGAATTGG
GCCACAAGCAAATGAATAAACTGAACGACTCTTAACCAAACCTAATATATTTAATCCAAACACACAAGTC
TTTCATTTCTTCCCTCCTCCCTTCCTTCTCTTACTCCCCAACACCCCCTCTTCAAGCACAATTAATTATA
TGGTTAGATTCTACTGCGTGATCAGCCCTGTTCTAGGTGGTGGGCACGCCAAGGTGAATGAGACCAAACA
AGAGTCTTGCCCTCATGGGGTTTACATTTGGAGACAGAGTCGATCTGTTGCCCAACCTGGAGTGCAGTGG
CGCGATCACAGCTCACTGCAGCCTCAAACTCCCTGGCTCAAGGGGTTCTCCCACCTGAGCCTCCCGACTA
GCTGGGACCACAGGTGCACGCCACGACGCCTGGGTTTGTTTGTTTGTTTAATAGAGACGAAGGTCTCACC
ATGTTATCTGGGCTCAAGCGATCATCCCCCCTCCTCCTCCTAAAGTACTGGGATTACAGTCCCAAGCTAT
CTTGCCCGACCTGGGAAACAGACGTTAAGGAAGATAACAATCTATTTTCAGAGAGCGAGTTTATAAAACC
AATGCAATGGGTAAATATGAAGTGTGAATAGGAGGAGAAGCTAAAGAGTGGTCGGAGAATCTAATGCAAG
CTACGGGAGAAAGAAACTCAAGTGCAAATGCTGCCTCAGGAATAAACGTAAAAAGAGACTTTCAAGTGCA
AATGCTCCCTCAGGAATAAA
