Features (pLannotate 1.2.2; 8 found; start..end, strand, type, name):
     24..612     -  rep_origin     ori: high-copy-number ColE1/pMB1/pBR322/pUC origin of replication
    783..1643    -  CDS            AmpR: β-lactamase; bla; confers resistance to ampicillin, carbenicillin, and related antibiotics
   1644..1748    -  promoter       AmpR promoter: bla
   3776..4079    +  enhancer       CMV enhancer: human cytomegalovirus immediate early enhancer
   4080..4283    +  promoter       CMV promoter: human cytomegalovirus (CMV) immediate early promoter
   4403..5119    +  CDS            EGFP: EGFP is a basic (constitutively fluorescent) green fluorescent protein published in 1996, derived from Aequorea victoria. It is reported to be a rapidly-maturing weak dimer with moderate acid sensitivity.
   5130..5354    +  polyA_signal   bGH poly(A) signal: bovine growth hormone polyadenylation signal
   6905..7030    +  CDS            C9orf85 (fragment): CI085_HUMAN - Experimental evidence at protein level: Swiss-Prot protein existence level 1. From Homo sapiens (Human).
>Addgene plasmid #110734 | pHDR-CDKN2A-Ex2-CMV-EGFP | addgene full sequence | sequence record 214270 | Addgene NGS Result
GTCGACTCGAGAATTCCGGCGTTTTTCCATAGGCTCCGCCCCCCTGACGAGCATCACAAAAATCGACGCT
CAAGTCAGAGGTGGCGAAACCCGACAGGACTATAAAGATACCAGGCGTTTCCCCCTGGAAGCTCCCTCGT
GCGCTCTCCTGTTCCGACCCTGCCGCTTACCGGATACCTGTCCGCCTTTCTCCCTTCGGGAAGCGTGGCG
CTTTCTCATAGCTCACGCTGTAGGTATCTCAGTTCGGTGTAGGTCGTTCGCTCCAAGCTGGGCTGTGTGC
ACGAACCCCCCGTTCAGCCCGACCGCTGCGCCTTATCCGGTAACTATCGTCTTGAGTCCAACCCGGTAAG
ACACGACTTATCGCCACTGGCAGCAGCCACTGGTAACAGGATTAGCAGAGCGAGGTATGTAGGCGGTGCT
ACAGAGTTCTTGAAGTGGTGGCCTAACTACGGCTACACTAGAAGAACAGTATTTGGTATCTGCGCTCTGC
TGAAGCCAGTTACCTTCGGAAAAAGAGTTGGTAGCTCTTGATCCGGCAAACAAACCACCGCTGGTAGCGG
TGGTTTTTTTGTTTGCAAGCAGCAGATTACGCGCAGAAAAAAAGGATCTCAAGAAGATCCTTTGATCTTT
TCTACGGGGTCTGACGCTCAGTGGAACGAAAACTCACGTTAAGGGATTTTGGTCATGAGATTATCAAAAA
GGATCTTCACCTAGATCCTTTTAAATTAAAAATGAAGTTTTAAATCAATCTAAAGTATATATGAGTAAAC
TTGGTCTGACAGTTACCAATGCTTAATCAGTGAGGCACCTATCTCAGCGATCTGTCTATTTCGTTCATCC
ATAGTTGCCTGACTCCCCGTCGTGTAGATAACTACGATACGGGAGGGCTTACCATCTGGCCCCAGTGCTG
CAATGATACCGCGAGACCCACGCTCACCGGCTCCAGATTTATCAGCAATAAACCAGCCAGCCGGAAGGGC
CGAGCGCAGAAGTGGTCCTGCAACTTTATCCGCCTCCATCCAGTCTATTAATTGTTGCCGGGAAGCTAGA
GTAAGTAGTTCGCCAGTTAATAGTTTGCGCAACGTTGTTGCCATTGCTACAGGCATCGTGGTGTCACGCT
CGTCGTTTGGTATGGCTTCATTCAGCTCCGGTTCCCAACGATCAAGGCGAGTTACATGATCCCCCATGTT
GTGCAAAAAAGCGGTTAGCTCCTTCGGTCCTCCGATCGTTGTCAGAAGTAAGTTGGCCGCAGTGTTATCA
CTCATGGTTATGGCAGCACTGCATAATTCTCTTACTGTCATGCCATCCGTAAGATGCTTTTCTGTGACTG
GTGAGTACTCAACCAAGTCATTCTGAGAATAGTGTATGCGGCGACCGAGTTGCTCTTGCCCGGCGTCAAT
ACGGGATAATACCGCGCCACATAGCAGAACTTTAAAAGTGCTCATCATTGGAAAACGTTCTTCGGGGCGA
AAACTCTCAAGGATCTTACCGCTGTTGAGATCCAGTTCGATGTAACCCACTCGTGCACCCAACTGATCTT
CAGCATCTTTTACTTTCACCAGCGTTTCTGGGTGAGCAAAAACAGGAAGGCAAAATGCCGCAAAAAAGGG
AATAAGGGCGACACGGAAATGTTGAATACTCATACTCTTCCTTTTTCAATATTATTGAAGCATTTATCAG
GGTTATTGTCTCATGAGCGGATACATATTTGAATGTATTTAGAAAAATAAACAAATAGGGGTTCCGCGCA
CATTTCCATCGATACGCGTGCTTTTAAATATTTACATATGGGTTACTTTTTAGATTTTTCATACTATGAA
ATATAAGAAAAACCTTTAAGGCTAGTTTTATGACCAAGACGAAGGACTTCATTGAATACACAAAACAATA
AATATACTGCAACATTTTGTCTTTCTTTTTGTAGCTGCAATTTGGTTTGCTTATACTTTCTCTTTGTCTC
TTTGAAAACTGAGTCAGTTTCACTTTCTCAGGACAGGATTTAATAACCATAATATAATTTAGTATAATTC
CTTGATTTAGGCAAATTATGCAATTTGTGTTTAGTATGAAATGTACCTAAAAATAAGTAACTCCTCTTTA
ACACCACCATCCTCAAACTAATATAACAAATAACAGTTATCCTAAAATAAATTGTCTACTTCCACCATGC
AGCACTCAAATTTTAAGGTTGCTATGACTGCAGACAGTATTTTAAAATTCCTCTCTGGAAATGGCTTTGT
TTCCAAGATGATTTAGGAACCAAAGAGGTGACCATCTCTTGTTTAATGAACTCTCAAATCATAAACCTGG
GAAGTGTTTTAGTTTCCTACTGCTGCTGTTACAAATTATCACAAATGTGTTAGCTAAAACAAACACAAAA
TTATTATTTTACAGTTCTAGAGATCAGAAGTCAAAAATGGGTCCACAAGGTTTCATTCCTTTTGGAAACT
CTAAGGGGCAATCTGTTTCCTTGTCTTTTCCAGCTTCTAGTGACCATCAAATTCCTTGGCTCATGGTCTC
TGTATTTTCTCTGTGGCCTGTGCTTCCATTCTTGTATCTTCTCTCTGGCTGTGACCCTCTAATAAAAACA
CTTGGGGTTATGTTGGGCCCACCCTGAAAATTCTGGATAATCTCCCTCAAGACCATTAATTAAATCACAT
CTGCAAAGCCTCTTTTGCCACATAAGTTAATGTATTAAAAGTTTTTGAGGATTAGGACATAGACATTGGG
GGTGGGGGGGCATTATTCAGCCTACCACAGGAAGGAATTTTAGGGTTAATTAAACTAGCCTTCTTATTTT
ATACTTGAAGAAATTGAAGTTTTGGAATTGGAGAGCATTATGCTAAATGAAATAAGCCAAACACAGAAAG
ACAAATATCACATGTTCTCACTTATCTGTGAAATATAAAACAATTACATTCTTAGCAGTAAAGAGTAGAA
TGGTGGTTACTAGAGCTGGGGGGTGGGAGGAATGGGGAGATGGTAATCAAGATATAAAGCCTCAGTTAAG
ATGGGAGGAATAAGTTTGATTGTTTTTTTTGAGATGTGTTTCATAGCATGATGAATATAGCTAAATAGTA
AATCCCAAATGCTCTCATTTGACAAAAATGTCAAATATTTGAGATGATGGATAGGTTACTTAGCTTGACT
TAATAATTCCCCATTGTGTTCAAAGATCATAACTTCATATTGTACCACATAAATATATACAACTGTACTA
TCCCAATATATAATTTTAAAACTAATATAATGAAAAAGAAATTGAAGTTCAACATTCCCAGAAGCTAAGT
GTAACTTAAAAGTTTTGTGAGAATTTGTTTTAACAAACAAACAAGTTTTCTCTTTTTAACAATTACCACA
TTCTGCGCTTGGATATACAGCAGTGAACAAAAAAAAAAAAAAAAATCTCCAGGCCTAACATAATTTCAGG
AAGAAATTTCAGTAGTTGTATCTCAGGGGAAATACAGGAAGTTAGCCTGGAGTAAAAGTCAGTCTGTCCC
TGCCCCTTTGCTATTTTGCCCGTGCCTCACAGTGCTCTCTGCCTGTGACGACAGCTCCGCAGAAGTTCGG
AGGATATAATGGAATTCATTGTGTACTGAAGAATGGATAGAGAACTCAAGAAGGAAATTGGAAACTGGAA
GCAAATGTAGGGGTAATTAGACACCTGGGGCTTGTGTGGGGGTCTGCTTGGCGGTGAGGGGGCTCTACAC
AAGCTTCCTTTCCGTCATGCCGGCCCCCACCCTGGCTCTGACCATTCTGTTCTCTCTGGCAGCCGCGTTA
CATAACTTACGGTAAATGGCCCGCCTGGCTGACCGCCCAACGACCCCCGCCCATTGACGTCAATAATGAC
GTATGTTCCCATAGTAACGCCAATAGGGACTTTCCATTGACGTCAATGGGTGGAGTATTTACGGTAAACT
GCCCACTTGGCAGTACATCAAGTGTATCATATGCCAAGTACGCCCCCTATTGACGTCAATGACGGTAAAT
GGCCCGCCTGGCATTATGCCCAGTACATGACCTTATGGGACTTTCCTACTTGGCAGTACATCTACGTATT
AGTCATCGCTATTACCATGGTGATGCGGTTTTGGCAGTACATCAATGGGCGTGGATAGCGGTTTGACTCA
CGGGGATTTCCAAGTCTCCACCCCATTGACGTCAATGGGAGTTTGTTTTGGCACCAAAATCAACGGGACT
TTCCAAAATGTCGTAACAACTCCGCCCCATTGACGCAAATGGGCGGTAGGCGTGTACGGTGGGAGGTCTA
TATAAGCAGAGCTCGTTTAGTGAACCGTCAGATCGCCTGGAGACGCCATCCACGCTGTTTTGACCTCCAT
AGAAGACACCGACTCTAGAGGATCCACTAGTCCAGTGTGGTGGAATTCATTTAAATGCTAGCATGGTGAG
CAAGGGCGAGGAGCTGTTCACCGGGGTGGTGCCCATCCTGGTCGAGCTGGACGGCGACGTAAACGGCCAC
AAGTTCAGCGTGTCCGGCGAGGGCGAGGGCGATGCCACCTACGGCAAGCTGACCCTGAAGTTCATCTGCA
CCACCGGCAAGCTGCCCGTGCCCTGGCCCACCCTCGTGACCACCCTGACCTACGGCGTGCAGTGCTTCAG
CCGCTACCCCGACCACATGAAGCAGCACGACTTCTTCAAGTCCGCCATGCCCGAAGGCTACGTCCAGGAG
CGCACCATCTTCTTCAAGGACGACGGCAACTACAAGACCCGCGCCGAGGTGAAGTTCGAGGGCGACACCC
TGGTGAACCGCATCGAGCTGAAGGGCATCGACTTCAAGGAGGACGGCAACATCCTGGGGCACAAGCTGGA
GTACAACTACAACAGCCACAACGTCTATATCATGGCCGACAAGCAGAAGAACGGCATCAAGGTGAACTTC
AAGATCCGCCACAACATCGAGGACGGCAGCGTGCAGCTCGCCGACCACTACCAGCAGAACACCCCCATCG
GCGACGGCCCCGTGCTGCTGCCCGACAACCACTACCTGAGCACCCAGTCCGCCCTGAGCAAAGACCCCAA
CGAGAAGCGCGATCACATGGTCCTGCTGGAGTTCGTGACCGCCGCCGGGATCACTCTCGGCATGGACGAG
CTGTACAAGTGAGCGGCCGCTGTGCCTTCTAGTTGCCAGCCATCTGTTGTTTGCCCCTCCCCCGTGCCTT
CCTTGACCCTGGAAGGTGCCACTCCCACTGTCCTTTCCTAATAAAATGAGGAAATTGCATCGCATTGTCT
GAGTAGGTGTCATTCTATTCTGGGGGGTGGGGTGGGGCAGGACAGCAAGGGGGAGGATTGGGAAGACAAT
AGCAGGCATGCTGGGGATGCGGTGGGCTCTATGGTGATTGAATGAGATCCTCAGGTGAGGACTGATGATC
TGAGAATTTGTACCCTGAGAGCTTCCAAAGCTCAGAGCATTCATTTTCCAGCACAGAAAGTTCAGCCCGG
GAGACCAGTCTCCGGTCTTGCCTCAGCTCACGCGCCAATCGGTGGGACGGCCTGAGTCTCCCTATCGCCC
TGCCCCGCCAGGGCGGCAAATGGGAAATAATCCCGAAATGGACTTGCGCACGTGAAAGCCCATTTTGTAC
ATTATACTTCCCAAAGCATACCACCACCCAAACACCTACCCTCTGCTAGTTCAAGGCCTAGACTGCGGAG
CAATGAAGACTCAAGAGGCTAGAGGTCTAGTGCCCCCTCTTCCTCCAAACTAGGGCCAGTTGCATCCACT
TACCAGGTCTGTTTCCTCATTTGCATACCAAGCTGGCTGGACCAACCTCAGGATTTCCAAACCCAATTGT
GCGTGGCATCATCTGGAGATCTCTCGATCTCGGCTCTTCTGCACAACTCAACTAATCTGACCCTCCTCAG
CTAATCTGACCCTCCGCTTTATGCGGTAGAGTTTTCCAGAGCTGCCCCAGGGGGTTCTGGGGACATCAGG
ACCAAGACTTCGCTGACCCTGGCAGTCTGTGCACCGGAGTTGGCTCCTTTCCCTCTTAAACTTGTGCAAG
AGATCGCTGAGCGATGAAGGTAGAATTATGGTCCTCCTTGCCCTTGCCTTTCCTTTTTGTGATCTCAAAG
CATCCTCCCTCCGCCCCCATTCCATGGCCCCAGTTCCCTACTCCCACAGCTGTCTGCTGAAACTGCCAAC
ATTACTCAATTGTTTCTGGGGGGAGGAACATTTTTTTTTGAAACAAAATAGATATATGAAACAGTACACG
GGAATTAACACGAATATTTAAGGTAAAACATGACCTTGAAGATTATGAAATCCATCTTATTTTGGCCCAG
AACGGGGGCATTGGGCTCCTTGGGCCATAGGGGAGCTGGGGAGGACAGGGTGAAGAGTTAGCTCTAAGCC
CTCTGCTTGGAGATGCTGTAAATACAGAACGCAAAATCACCTTCGAAGTTAAAGACGCGAAGTTCTTCTT
TACTCGGCCCCTCCTCCCCTCCCCCCCGCCAATTCCCTCCAGTTACAGCTAGCATCCAGGTCCCGGGAGG
TGAAGAAGGAGACTTCGGCTCCAGTTACAGCTAGCATCCGGGTCCCGATTTAGAAGGAGCTGCCAATTAC
AGCGCGGTTCCAGGGCTGAGCAAAAAGCCTGAGGAGCCAAGTGGGAGAGGGAGTAAAACTACTGAATTGG
GCCACAAGCAAATGAATAAACTGAACGACTCTTAACCAAACCTAATATATTTAATCCAAACACACAAGTC
TTTCATTTCTTCCCTCCTCCCTTCCTTCTCTTACTCCCCAACACCCCCTCTTCAAGCACAATTAATTATA
TGGTTAGATTCTACTGCGTGATCAGCCCTGTTCTAGGTGGTGGGCACGCCAAGGTGAATGAGACCAAACA
AGAGTCTTGCCCTCATGGGGTTTACATTTGGAGACAGAGTCGATCTGTTGCCCAACCTGGAGTGCAGTGG
CGCGATCACAGCTCACTGCAGCCTCAAACTCCCTGGCTCAAGGGGTTCTCCCACCTGAGCCTCCCGACTA
GCTGGGACCACAGGTGCACGCCACGACGCCTGGGTTTGTTTGTTTGTTTAATAGAGACGAAGGTCTCACC
ATGTTATCTGGGCTCAAGCGATCGTCCCCCCTCCTCCTCCTAAAGTACTGGGATTACAGTCCCAAGCTAT
CTCGCCCGACCTGGGAAACAGACGTTAAGGAAGATAACAATCTATTTTCAGAGAGCGAGTTTATAAAACC
AATGCAATGGGTAAATATGAAGTGTGAATAGGAGGAGAAGCTAAAGAGTGGTCGGAGAATCTAATGCAAG
CTACGGGAGAAAGAAACTCAAGTGCAAATGCTGCCTCAGGAATAAACGTAAAAAGAGACTTTCAAGTGCA
AATGCTCCCTCAGGAATAAA
